>Addgene plasmid #158958 | pLenti-BLRR | addgene full sequence | sequence record 316701 | Addgene NGS Result
TGTAGTCTTATGCAATACTCTTGTAGTCTTGCAACATGGTAACGATGAGTTAGCAACATGCCTTACAAGG
AGAGAAAAAGCACCGTGCATGCCGATTGGTGGAAGTAAGGTGGTACGATCGTGCCTTATTAGGAAGGCAA
CAGACGGGTCTGACATGGATTGGACGAACCACTGAATTGCCGCATTGCAGAGATATTGTATTTAAGTGCC
TAGCTCGATACATAAACGGGTCTCTCTGGTTAGACCAGATCTGAGCCTGGGAGCTCTCTGGCTAACTAGG
GAACCCACTGCTTAAGCCTCAATAAAGCTTGCCTTGAGTGCTTCAAGTAGTGTGTGCCCGTCTGTTGTGT
GACTCTGGTAACTAGAGATCCCTCAGACCCTTTTAGTCAGTGTGGAAAATCTCTAGCAGTGGCGCCCGAA
CAGGGACTTGAAAGCGAAAGGGAAACCAGAGGAGCTCTCTCGACGCAGGACTCGGCTTGCTGAAGCGCGC
ACGGCAAGAGGCGAGGGGCGGCGACTGGTGAGTACGCCAAAAATTTTGACTAGCGGAGGCTAGAAGGAGA
GAGATGGGTGCGAGAGCGTCAGTATTAAGCGGGGGAGAATTAGATCGCGATGGGAAAAAATTCGGTTAAG
GCCAGGGGGAAAGAAAAAATATAAATTAAAACATATAGTATGGGCAAGCAGGGAGCTAGAACGATTCGCA
GTTAATCCTGGCCTGTTAGAAACATCAGAAGGCTGTAGACAAATACTGGGACAGCTACAACCATCCCTTC
AGACAGGATCAGAAGAACTTAGATCATTATATAATACAGTAGCAACCCTCTATTGTGTGCATCAAAGGAT
AGAGATAAAAGACACCAAGGAAGCTTTAGACAAGATAGAGGAAGAGCAAAACAAAAGTAAGACCACCGCA
CAGCAAGCGGCCGCTGATCTTCAGACCTGGAGGAGGAGATATGAGGGACAATTGGAGAAGTGAATTATAT
AAATATAAAGTAGTAAAAATTGAACCATTAGGAGTAGCACCCACCAAGGCAAAGAGAAGAGTGGTGCAGA
GAGAAAAAAGAGCAGTGGGAATAGGAGCTTTGTTCCTTGGGTTCTTGGGAGCAGCAGGAAGCACTATGGG
CGCAGCGTCAATGACGCTGACGGTACAGGCCAGACAATTATTGTCTGGTATAGTGCAGCAGCAGAACAAT
TTGCTGAGGGCTATTGAGGCGCAACAGCATCTGTTGCAACTCACAGTCTGGGGCATCAAGCAGCTCCAGG
CAAGAATCCTGGCTGTGGAAAGATACCTAAAGGATCAACAGCTCCTGGGGATTTGGGGTTGCTCTGGAAA
ACTCATTTGCACCACTGCTGTGCCTTGGAATGCTAGTTGGAGTAATAAATCTCTGGAACAGATTTGGAAT
CACACGACCTGGATGGAGTGGGACAGAGAAATTAACAATTACACAAGCTTAATACACTCCTTAATTGAAG
AATCGCAAAACCAGCAAGAAAAGAATGAACAAGAATTATTGGAATTAGATAAATGGGCAAGTTTGTGGAA
TTGGTTTAACATAACAAATTGGCTGTGGTATATAAAATTATTCATAATGATAGTAGGAGGCTTGGTAGGT
TTAAGAATAGTTTTTGCTGTACTTTCTATAGTGAATAGAGTTAGGCAGGGATATTCACCATTATCGTTTC
AGACCCACCTCCCAACCCCGAGGGGACCCGACAGGCCCGAAGGAATAGAAGAAGAAGGTGGAGAGAGAGA
CAGAGACAGATCCATTCGATTAGTGAACGGATCTCGACGGTATCGGTTAACTTTTAAAAGAAAAGGGGGG
ATTGGGGGGTACAGTGCAGGGGAAAGAATAGTAGACATAATAGCAACAGACATACAAACTAAAGAATTAC
AAAAACAAATTACAAAATTCAAAATTTTATCGATAAGCTTGGGAGTTCCGCGTTACATAACTTACGGTAA
ATGGCCCGCCTGGCTGACCGCCCAACGACCCCCGCCCATTGACGTCAATAATGACGTATGTTCCCATAGT
AACGCCAATAGGGACTTTCCATTGACGTCAATGGGTGGAGTATTTACGGTAAACTGCCCACTTGGCAGTA
CATCAAGTGTATCATATGCCAAGTACGCCCCCTATTGACGTCAATGACGGTAAATGGCCCGCCTGGCATT
ATGCCCAGTACATGACCTTATGGGACTTTCCTACTTGGCAGTACATCTACGTATTAGTCATCGCTATTAC
CATGGTGATGCGGTTTTGGCAGTACATCAATGGGCGTGGATAGCGGTTTGACTCACGGGGATTTCCAAGT
CTCCACCCCATTGACGTCAATGGGAGTTTGTTTTGGCACCAAAATCAACGGGACTTTCCAAAATGTCGTA
ACAACTCCGCCCCATTGACGCAAATGGGCGGTAGGCGTGTACGGTGGGAGGTCTATATAAGCAGAGCTCG
TTTAGTGAACCGTCAGATCGCCTGGAGACGCCATCCACGCTGTTTTGACCTCCATAGAAGACACCGACTC
TAGTCCAGTGTGGTGGAATTCTGCAGATATCAACAAGTTTGTACAAAAAAGCAGGCTCCACCATGGGAGT
CAAAGTTCTGTTTGCCCTGATCTGCATCGCTGTGGCCGAGGCCAAGCCCACCGAGAACAACGAAGACTTC
AACATCGTGGCCGTGGCCAGCAACTTCGCGACCACGGATCTCGATGCTGACCGCGGGAAGTTGCCCGGCA
AGAAGCTGCCGCTGGAGGTGCTCAAAGAGATGGAAGCCAATGCCCGGAAAGCTGGCTGCACCAGGGGCTG
TCTGATCTGCCTGTCCCACATCAAGTGCACGCCCAAGATGAAGAAGTTCATCCCAGGACGCTGCCACACC
TACGAAGGCGACAAAGAGTCCGCAGATCGAATTACCCTGTTATCCCTACACCTATAACATCTCGCGATCG
TCGACATTCCCGAGATTCCTGGGTTCAAGGACTTGGAGCCCATGGAGCAGTTCATCGCACAGGTCGATCT
GTGTGTGGACTGCACAACTGGCTGCCTCAAAGGGCTTGCCAACGTGCAGTGTTCCGACCTGCTCAAGAAG
TGGCTGCCGCAACGCTGTGCGACCTTTGCCAGCAAGATCCAGGGCCAGGTGGACAAGATCAAGGGGGCCG
GTGGCGACTAGCTTATTCCGGTGAGGGCAGAGGAAGTCTTCTAACATGCGGTGACGTGGAGGAGAATCCG
GGCCCTATGAAGATAATTATCCTTTCTGTGATTCTGGCTTACTGTGTTACAGTGAATTGTCAGGATGCAT
GTCCAGTAGAGGCGGAACCGCCATCTTCTACCCCGACCGTACCAACCTCCTGCGAAGCTAAAGAAGGGGA
GTGCATCGATACAAGGTGCGCTACCTGCAAACGGGATATCCTGTCCGACGGACTTTGCGAAAATAAACCC
GGGAAGACCTGCTGTCGAATGTGTCAGTATGTCATCGAATGCCGGGTCGAGGCCGCCGGTTATTTTAGAA
CATTTTACGGTAAACGGTTTAATTTCCAGGAACCCGGCAAATACGTACTGGCTCGCGGCACCAAGGGTGG
CGACTGGAGCGTCACCCTGACAATGGAAAACCTGGACGGGCAGAAAGGAGCCGTGCTTACTAAAACTACC
CTGGAGGTGGCGGGAGACGTAATTGACATCACTCAGGCAACGGCTGACCCAATAACCGTGAACGGAGGAG
CTGATCCCGTGATTGCAAACCCTTTCACTATTGGCGAGGTCACGATTGCCGTCGTCGAAATTCCAGGCTT
CAACATCACAGTGATCGAGTTCTTCAAGCTGATCGTCATTGATATCCTCGGCGGACGGTCCGTTCGCATC
GCACCTGACACAGCCAACAAGGGCCTGATCTCTGGCATTTGTGGTAACTTGGAAATGAATGATGCTGATG
ACTTTACAACGGACGCCGACCAACTGGCTATTCAACCTAATATCAACAAAGAGTTTGATGGATGTCCCTT
TTACGGAAATCCTTCAGACATCGAATACTGCAAAGGCCTCATGGAACCGTACCGGGCCGTTTGCAGAAAT
AACATCAACTTCTACTATTATACTCTGAGCTGCGCATTTGCATACTGTATGGGCGGTGAGGAGAGAGCCA
AACATGTGCTTTTCGACTATGTGGAGACCTGCGCCGCCCCGGAGACTCGCGGTACCTGCGTCCTGAGCGG
CCATACCTTCTATGACACCTTCGATAAGGCTAGGTACCAGTTCCAAGGGCCTTGCAAAGAGCTCCTGATG
GCCGCAGATTGTTACTGGAACACTTGGGACGTCAAAGTTTCCCATCGGGACGTAGAGAGCTACACGGAAG
TTGAGAAGGTGACCATCAGGAAGCAGAGTACCGTCGTAGACCTGATCGTCGACGGCAAGCAGGTAAAGGT
AGGAGGCGTGGACGTTAGTATTCCGTATTCTTCTGAAAATACGAGCATCTACTGGCAGGATGGAGACATT
CTGACAACCGCCATCCTTCCAGAAGCTCTGGTGGTGAAGTTTAACTTCAAGCAGCTGCTGGTAGTGCACA
TTCGCGACCCATTCGACGGGAAAACCTGTGGGATTTGCGGCAACTACAACCAGGACTCAACTGACGATTT
CTTTGACGCCGAAGGGGCTTGCGCTCTTACCCCAAATCCGCCTGGATGCACCGAAGAGCAAAAGCCTGAA
GCGGAACGGCTGTGCAATTCACTGTTTGATTCTTCAATAGATGAGAAATGCAACGTGTGTTACAAACCTG
ACCGCATCGCACGCTGCATGTATGAGTATTGCCTGAGAGGTCAACAAGGGTTCTGCGATCACGCGTGGGA
ATTTAAGAAAGAATGCTACATAAAGCACGGGGATACATTGGAGGTGCCGCCAGAATGCCAGTAGTCTAGA
CCCAGCTTTCTTGTACAAAGTGGTTGATATCCAGCACAGTGGCGGCCGCTCGACAATCAACCTCTGGATT
ACAAAATTTGTGAAAGATTGACTGGTATTCTTAACTATGTTGCTCCTTTTACGCTATGTGGATACGCTGC
TTTAATGCCTTTGTATCATGCTATTGCTTCCCGTATGGCTTTCATTTTCTCCTCCTTGTATAAATCCTGG
TTGCTGTCTCTTTATGAGGAGTTGTGGCCCGTTGTCAGGCAACGTGGCGTGGTGTGCACTGTGTTTGCTG
ACGCAACCCCCACTGGTTGGGGCATTGCCACCACCTGTCAGCTCCTTTCCGGGACTTTCGCTTTCCCCCT
CCCTATTGCCACGGCGGAACTCATCGCCGCCTGCCTTGCCCGCTGCTGGACAGGGGCTCGGCTGTTGGGC
ACTGACAATTCCGTGGTGTTGTCGGGGAAGCTGACGTCCTTTCCATGGCTGCTCGCCTGTGTTGCCACCT
GGATTCTGCGCGGGACGTCCTTCTGCTACGTCCCTTCGGCCCTCAATCCAGCGGACCTTCCTTCCCGCGG
CCTGCTGCCGGCTCTGCGGCCTCTTCCGCGTCTTCGCCTTCGCCCTCAGACGAGTCGGATCTCCCTTTGG
GCCGCCTCCCCGCCTGGAATTCTACCGGGTAGGGGAGGCGCTTTTCCCAAGGCAGTCTGGAGCATGCGCT
TTAGCAGCCCCGCTGGGCACTTGGCGCTACACAAGTGGCCTCTGGCCTCGCACACATTCCACATCCACCG
GTAGGCGCCAACCGGCTCCGTTCTTTGGTGGCCCCTTCGCGCCACCTTCTACTCCTCCCCTAGTCAGGAA
GTTCCCCCCCGCCCCGCAGCTCGCGTCGTGCAGGACGTGACAAATGGAAGTAGCACGTCTCACTAGTCTC
GTGCAGATGGACAGCACCGCTGAGCAATGGAAGCGGGTAGGCCTTTGGGGCAGCGGCCAATAGCAGCTTT
GCTCCTTCGCTTTCTGGGCTCAGAGGCTGGGAAGGGGTGGGTCCGGGGGCGGGCTCAGGGGCGGGCTCAG
GGGCGGGGCGGGCGCCCGAAGGTCCTCCGGAGGCCCGGCATTCTGCACGCTTCAAAAGCGCACGTCTGCC
GCGCTGTTCTCCTCTTCCTCATCTCCGGGCCTTTCGACCTGCAGCCCAAGCTTACCATGACCGAGTACAA
GCCCACGGTGCGCCTCGCCACCCGCGACGACGTCCCCAGGGCCGTACGCACCCTCGCCGCCGCGTTCGCC
GACTACCCCGCCACGCGCCACACCGTCGATCCGGACCGCCACATCGAGCGGGTCACCGAGCTGCAAGAAC
TCTTCCTCACGCGCGTCGGGCTCGACATCGGCAAGGTGTGGGTCGCGGACGACGGCGCCGCGGTGGCGGT
CTGGACCACGCCGGAGAGCGTCGAAGCGGGGGCGGTGTTCGCCGAGATCGGCCCGCGCATGGCCGAGTTG
AGCGGTTCCCGGCTGGCCGCGCAGCAACAGATGGAAGGCCTCCTGGCGCCGCACCGGCCCAAGGAGCCCG
CGTGGTTCCTGGCCACCGTCGGCGTCTCGCCCGACCACCAGGGCAAGGGTCTGGGCAGCGCCGTCGTGCT
CCCCGGAGTGGAGGCGGCCGAGCGCGCCGGGGTGCCCGCCTTCCTGGAGACCTCCGCGCCCCGCAACCTC
CCCTTCTACGAGCGGCTCGGCTTCACCGTCACCGCCGACGTCGAGGTGCCCGAAGGACCGCGCACCTGGT
GCATGACCCGCAAGCCCGGTGCCTGACGCCCGCCCCACGACCCGCAGCGCCCGACCGAAAGGAGCGCACG
ACCCCATGCATCTCGAGGGCCCGGTACCTTTAAGACCAATGACTTACAAGGCAGCTGTAGATCTTAGCCA
CTTTTTAAAAGAAAAGGGGGGACTGGAAGGGCTAGCTCACTCCCAACGAAGACAAGATCTGCTTTTTGCT
TGTACTGGGTCTCTCTGGTTAGACCAGATCTGAGCCTGGGAGCTCTCTGGCTAACTAGGGAACCCACTGC
TTAAGCCTCAATAAAGCTTGCCTTGAGTGCTTCAAGTAGTGTGTGCCCGTCTGTTGTGTGACTCTGGTAA
CTAGAGATCCCTCAGACCCTTTTAGTCAGTGTGGAAAATCTCTAGCAGTAGTAGTTCATGTCATCTTATT
ATTCAGTATTTATAACTTGCAAAGAAATGAATATCAGAGAGTGAGAGGAACTTGTTTATTGCAGCTTATA
ATGGTTACAAATAAAGCAATAGCATCACAAATTTCACAAATAAAGCATTTTTTTCACTGCATTCTAGTTG
TGGTTTGTCCAAACTCATCAATGTATCTTATCATGTCTGGCTCTAGCTATCCCGCCCCTAACTCCGCCCA
TCCCGCCCCTAACTCCGCCCAGTTCCGCCCATTCTCCGCCCCATGGCTGACTAATTTTTTTTATTTATGC
AGAGGCCGAGGCCGCCTCGGCCTCTGAGCTATTCCAGAAGTAGTGAGGAGGCTTTTTTGGAGGCCTAGGG
ACGTACCCAATTCGCCCTATAGTGAGTCGTATTACGCGCGCTCACTGGCCGTCGTTTTACAACGTCGTGA
CTGGGAAAACCCTGGCGTTACCCAACTTAATCGCCTTGCAGCACATCCCCCTTTCGCCAGCTGGCGTAAT
AGCGAAGAGGCCCGCACCGATCGCCCTTCCCAACAGTTGCGCAGCCTGAATGGCGAATGGG
[124 nt withheld, positions 7622-7745]
C
[91 nt withheld, positions 7747-7837]
A
[49 nt withheld, positions 7839-7887]
CCTTTGACGTTGGAGTCCACGTTCTTT
[37 nt withheld, positions 7915-7951]
ACCCTATCTCGGTCTATTCTTTTGATTTATAAGGGATTTTGCCGATTTCGGCCTATTGGTTAAAAAATGA
GCTGATTTAACAAAAATTTAACGCGAATTTTAACAAAATATTAACGCTTACAATTTAGGTGGCACTTTTC
GGGGAAATGTGCGCGGAACCCCTATTTGTTTATTTTTCTAAATACATTCAAATATGTATCCGCTCATGAG
ACAATAACCCTGATAAATGCTTCAATAATATTGAAAAAGGAAGAGTATGAGTATTCAACATTTCCGTGTC
GCCCTTATTCCCTTTTTTGCGGCATTTTGCCTTCCTGTTTTTGCTCACCCAGAAACGCTGGTGAAAGTAA
AAGATGCTGAAGATCAGTTGGGTGCACGAGTGGGTTACATCGAACTGGATCTCAACAGCGGTAAGATCCT
TGAGAGTTTTCGCCCCGAAGAACGTTTTCCAATGATGAGCACTTTTAAAGTTCTGCTATGTGGCGCGGTA
TTATCCCGTATTGACGCCGGGCAAGAGCAACTCGGTCGCCGCATACACTATTCTCAGAATGACTTGGTTG
AGTACTCACCAGTCACAGAAAAGCATCTTACGGATGGCATGACAGTAAGAGAATTATGCAGTGCTGCCAT
AACCATGAGTGATAACACTGCGGCCAACTTACTTCTGACAACGATCGGAGGACCGAAGGAGCTAACCGCT
TTTTTGCACAACATGGGGGATCATGTAACTCGCCTTGATCGTTGGGAACCGGAGCTGAATGAAGCCATAC
CAAACGACGAGCGTGACACCACGATGCCTGTAGCAATGGCAACAACGTTGCGCAAACTATTAACTGGCGA
ACTACTTACTCTAGCTTCCCGGCAACAATTAATAGACTGGATGGAGGCGGATAAAGTTGCAGGACCACTT
CTGCGCTCGGCCCTTCCGGCTGGCTGGTTTATTGCTGATAAATCTGGAGCCGGTGAGCGTGGGTCTCGCG
GTATCATTGCAGCACTGGGGCCAGATGGTAAGCCCTCCCGTATCGTAGTTATCTACACGACGGGGAGTCA
GGCAACTATGGATGAACGAAATAGACAGATCGCTGAGATAGGTGCCTCACTGATTAAGCATTGGTAACTG
TCAGACCAAGTTTACTCATATATACTTTAGATTGATTTAAAACTTCATTTTTAATTTAAAAGGATCTAGG
TGAAGATCCTTTTTGATAATCTCATGACCAAAATCCCTTAACGTGAGTTTTCGTTCCACTGAGCGTCAGA
CCCCGTAGAAAAGATCAAAGGATCTTCTTGAGATCCTTTTTTTCTGCGCGTAATCTGCTGCTTGCAAACA
AAAAAACCACCGCTACCAGCGGTGGTTTGTTTGCCGGATCAAGAGCTACCAACTCTTTTTCCGAAGGTAA
CTGGCTTCAGCAGAGCGCAGATACCAAATACTGTTCTTCTAGTGTAGCCGTAGTTAGGCCACCACTTCAA
GAACTCTGTAGCACCGCCTACATACCTCGCTCTGCTAATCCTGTTACCAGTGGCTGCTGCCAGTGGCGAT
AAGTCGTGTCTTACCGGGTTGGACTCAAGACGATAGTTACCGGATAAGGCGCAGCGGTCGGGCTGAACGG
GGGGTTCGTGCACACAGCCCAGCTTGGAGCGAACGACCTACACCGAACTGAGATACCTACAGCGTGAGCT
ATGAGAAAGCGCCACGCTTCCCGAAGGGAGAAAGGCGGACAGGTATCCGGTAAGCGGCAGGGTCGGAACA
GGAGAGCGCACGAGGGAGCTTCCAGGGGGAAACGCCTGGTATCTTTATAGTCCTGTCGGGTTTCGCCACC
TCTGACTTGAGCGTCGATTTTTGTGATGCTCGTCAGGGGGGCGGAGCCTATGGAAAAACGCCAGCAACGC
GGCCTTTTTACGGTTCCTGGCCTTTTGCTGGCCTTTTGCTCACATGTTCTTTCCTGCGTTATCCCCTGAT
TCTGTGGATAACCGTATTACCGCCTTTGAGTGAGCTGATACCGCTCGCCGCAGCCGAACGACCGAGCGCA
GCGAGTCAGTGAGCGAGGAAGCGGAAGAGCGCCCAATACGCAAACCGCCTCTCCCCGCGCGTTGGCCGAT
TCATTAATGCAGCTGGCACGACAGGTTTCCCGACTGGAAAGCGGGCAGTGAGCGCAACGCAATTAATGTG
AGTTAGCTCACTCATTAGGCACCCCAGGCTTTACACTTTATGCTTCCGGCTCGTATGTTGTGTGGAATTG
TGAGCGGATAACAATTTCACACAGGAAACAGCTATGACCATGATTACGCCAAGCGCGCAATTAACCCTCA
CTAAAGGGAACAAAAGCTGGAGCTGCAAGCTTAA
Features (pLannotate 1.2.2; 32 found; start..end, strand, type, name):
      1..227     +  promoter       RSV promoter: Rous sarcoma virus enhancer/promoter
    228..408     +  LTR            5' LTR (truncated): truncated 5' long terminal repeat (LTR) from HIV-1
    455..580     +  misc_feature   HIV-1 Ψ: packaging signal of human immunodeficiency virus type 1
    564..927     +  CDS            HIV-1 gag (fragment): gag protein from human immunodeficiency virus 1; gag
   1073..1306    +  misc_feature   RRE: The Rev response element (RRE) of HIV-1 allows for Rev-dependent mRNA export from the nucleus to the cytoplasm.
   1683..1783    +  CDS            Rev (fragment): human immunodeficiency virus 1 (HIV-1) Rev protein; rev; enhances nuclear export of unspliced and incompletely spliced viral mRNAs
   1802..1918    +  misc_feature   cPPT/CTS: central polypurine tract and central termination sequence of HIV-1
   1941..2244    +  enhancer       CMV enhancer: human cytomegalovirus immediate early enhancer
   2245..2448    +  promoter       CMV promoter: human cytomegalovirus (CMV) immediate early promoter
   2553..2577    +  protein_bind   attB1: mutant version of attB; recombination site for the Gateway® BP reaction BP Clonase™
   2583..2894    +  CDS            hGLuc (fragment): secreted Gaussia luciferase human codon-optimized
   2934..3160    +  CDS            hGLuc (fragment): secreted Gaussia luciferase human codon-optimized
   3227..4891    +  CDS            LUCI_VARHI: Experimental evidence at protein level: Swiss-Prot protein existence level 1. From Vargula hilgendorfii (Sea firefly) (Cypridina hilgendorfii).
   4900..4924    -  protein_bind   attB2: mutant version of attB; recombination site for the Gateway® BP reaction BP Clonase™
   4955..5543    +  misc_feature   WPRE: woodchuck hepatitis virus posttranscriptional regulatory element
   5557..6056    +  promoter       PGK promoter: mouse phosphoglycerate kinase 1 promoter
   6077..6676    +  CDS            PuroR: puromycin N-acetyltransferase; pac from Streptomyces alboniger; confers resistance to puromycin
   6744..6881    +  CDS            nef (fragment): NEF_HV1LA - Experimental evidence at protein level: Swiss-Prot protein existence level 1. Extracellular Nef protein targets CD4(+) T-lymphocytes for apoptosis by interacting with CXCR4 surface receptors. From Human immunodeficiency virus type 1 group M subtype B (isolate Lai) (HIV-1).
   6867..7047    +  LTR            5' LTR (truncated): truncated 5' long terminal repeat (LTR) from HIV-1
   7119..7240    +  polyA_signal   SV40 poly(A) signal: SV40 polyadenylation signal
   7280..7415    +  rep_origin     SV40 ori: SV40 origin of replication
   7436..7454    -  promoter       T7 promoter: promoter for bacteriophage T7 RNA polymerase
   7462..7617    +  CDS            lacZα (fragment): LacZα fragment of β-galactosidase; lacZ fragment
   7622..8050    +  rep_origin     f1 ori (sequence partly withheld): f1 bacteriophage origin of replication; arrow indicates direction of (+) strand synthesis
   8103..8207    +  promoter       AmpR promoter: bla
   8208..9068    +  CDS            AmpR: β-lactamase; bla; confers resistance to ampicillin, carbenicillin, and related antibiotics
   9239..9827    +  rep_origin     ori: high-copy-number ColE1/pMB1/pBR322/pUC origin of replication
  10010..10102   +  CDS            lacI (fragment): lac repressor; lacI; The lac repressor binds to the lac operator to inhibit transcription in E. coli. This inhibition can be relieved by adding lactose or isopropyl-β-D-thiogalactopyranoside (IPTG).
  10115..10136   +  protein_bind   CAP binding site: CAP binding activates transcription in the presence of cAMP. E. coli catabolite activator protein
  10151..10181   +  promoter       lac promoter: promoter for the E. coli lac operon
  10189..10205   +  protein_bind   lac operator: The lac repressor binds to the lac operator to inhibit transcription in E. coli. This inhibition can be relieved by adding lactose or isopropyl-β-D-thiogalactopyranoside (IPTG). lac repressor encoded by lacI
  10250..10268   +  promoter       T3 promoter: promoter for bacteriophage T3 RNA polymerase
