[The description below was written by a language model from this plasmid's Addgene catalogue record and pLannotate feature annotations shown in this document.]
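Description:
pLenti-BLRR is a 10.3 kb lentiviral mammalian expression plasmid built on the pLenti CMV Puro DEST backbone, into which a synthetic 2.3 kb bioluminescent repair reporter (BLRR) was introduced by Gateway cloning; the attB1 and attB2 sites left by recombination flank the insert. In bacteria it is maintained at high copy through a ColE1/pUC-type origin with ampicillin resistance (bla), and it also carries an f1 origin and remnants of a lac/T7/T3 cloning region. The viral portion has an RSV promoter driving a truncated HIV-1 5' LTR, followed by the Ψ packaging signal, a partial gag sequence, the Rev response element and the cPPT/CTS. A second truncated LTR, followed by an SV40 polyadenylation signal and SV40 origin, lies downstream, so the genome can be packaged when helper functions are supplied in trans and then integrated into target cells.

Between the LTRs, the CMV enhancer/promoter drives the reporter. The annotation shows human codon-optimised secreted Gaussia luciferase detected as two separate fragments with a short unannotated gap between them, followed by a full-length luciferase from Vargula hilgendorfii. The record states that the reporter reads out two outcomes of DNA double strand break repair, homology-directed repair and non-homologous end joining. However, it does not spell out what lies in the gap in Gaussia luciferase or which luciferase signal corresponds to which pathway. A WPRE downstream of the insert enhances transcript expression, and a separate mouse PGK promoter drives puromycin N-acetyltransferase for selecting stably transduced cells. According to the associated publication title, the construct is meant for multiplexed, sensitive and non-invasive tracking of repair dynamics in vitro and in vivo.
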