Addgene plasmid #158958: pLenti-BLRR
Purpose: Bioluminescent repair reporter (BLRR) for DNA double strand break (DSB) repairs: homology-directed repair (HDR) and non-homologous end joining (NHEJ).
Depositing lab: Charles P. Lai. Depositing organization: Institute of Atomic and Molecular Sciences, Academia Sinica. Publication: A multiplexed bioluminescent reporter for sensitive and non-invasive tracking of DNA double strand break repair dynamics in vitro and in vivo. Chien JC, Tabet E, Pinkham K, da Hora CC, Chang JC, Lin S, Badr CE, Lai CP. Nucleic Acids Res. 2020 Aug 14. pii: 5892751. doi: 10.1093/nar/gkaa669. PubMed 32797168.
Backbone
  Vector backbone: pLenti CMV Puro DEST (w118-1)
  Backbone size w/o insert (bp): 7983
  Total vector size (bp): 10295
  Vector type: Mammalian Expression, Lentiviral
  Selectable markers: Puromycin
Growth in bacteria
  Bacterial resistance: Ampicillin, 100 μg/mL
  Growth temperature: 37°C
  Growth strain: NEB Stable
  Copy number: High Copy
Gene/Insert
  Gene/Insert name: BLRR (alt name: pDEST-BLRR)
  Species: Synthetic
  Insert size (bp): 2312
  Promoter: CMV
  Cloning method: Gateway Cloning
  Sequencing primers: 5′ GACACCGACTCTAGTCCA; 3′ TCCAGAGGTTGATTGTCGAG
Resource information
  A portion of this plasmid was derived from a plasmid made by: The pLenti backbone came from Addgene plasmid #17452
Terms and licenses: Academic/Nonprofit Terms; Industry Terms: Not Available to Industry
How to cite: pLenti-BLRR was a gift from Charles P. Lai (Addgene plasmid # 158958 ; http://n2t.net/addgene:158958 ; RRID:Addgene_158958)
