>Addgene plasmid #158958 | pLenti-BLRR | depositor partial sequence | sequence record 307512 | BLRR
ATGGGAGTCAAAGTTCTGTTTGCCCTGATCTGCATCGCTGTGGCCGAGGCCAAGCCCACCGAGAACAACG
AAGACTTCAACATCGTGGCCGTGGCCAGCAACTTCGCGACCACGGATCTCGATGCTGACCGCGGGAAGTT
GCCCGGCAAGAAGCTGCCGCTGGAGGTGCTCAAAGAGATGGAAGCCAATGCCCGGAAAGCTGGCTGCACC
AGGGGCTGTCTGATCTGCCTGTCCCACATCAAGTGCACGCCCAAGATGAAGAAGTTCATCCCAGGACGCT
GCCACACCTACGAAGGCGACAAAGAGTCCGCAGATCGAATTACCCTGTTATCCCTACACCTATAACATCT
CGCGATCGTCGACATTCCCGAGATTCCTGGGTTCAAGGACTTGGAGCCCATGGAGCAGTTCATCGCACAG
GTCGATCTGTGTGTGGACTGCACAACTGGCTGCCTCAAAGGGCTTGCCAACGTGCAGTGTTCCGACCTGC
TCAAGAAGTGGCTGCCGCAACGCTGTGCGACCTTTGCCAGCAAGATCCAGGGCCAGGTGGACAAGATCAA
GGGGGCCGGTGGCGACTAGCTTATTCCGGTGAGGGCAGAGGAAGTCTTCTAACATGCGGTGACGTGGAGG
AGAATCCGGGCCCTATGAAGATAATTATCCTTTCTGTGATTCTGGCTTACTGTGTTACAGTGAATTGTCA
GGATGCATGTCCAGTAGAGGCGGAACCGCCATCTTCTACCCCGACCGTACCAACCTCCTGCGAAGCTAAA
GAAGGGGAGTGCATCGATACAAGGTGCGCTACCTGCAAACGGGATATCCTGTCCGACGGACTTTGCGAAA
ATAAACCCGGGAAGACCTGCTGTCGAATGTGTCAGTATGTCATCGAATGCCGGGTCGAGGCCGCCGGTTA
TTTTAGAACATTTTACGGTAAACGGTTTAATTTCCAGGAACCCGGCAAATACGTACTGGCTCGCGGCACC
AAGGGTGGCGACTGGAGCGTCACCCTGACAATGGAAAACCTGGACGGGCAGAAAGGAGCCGTGCTTACTA
AAACTACCCTGGAGGTGGCGGGAGACGTAATTGACATCACTCAGGCAACGGCTGACCCAATAACCGTGAA
CGGAGGAGCTGATCCCGTGATTGCAAACCCTTTCACTATTGGCGAGGTCACGATTGCCGTCGTCGAAATT
CCAGGCTTCAACATCACAGTGATCGAGTTCTTCAAGCTGATCGTCATTGATATCCTCGGCGGACGGTCCG
TTCGCATCGCACCTGACACAGCCAACAAGGGCCTGATCTCTGGCATTTGTGGTAACTTGGAAATGAATGA
TGCTGATGACTTTACAACGGACGCCGACCAACTGGCTATTCAACCTAATATCAACAAAGAGTTTGATGGA
TGTCCCTTTTACGGAAATCCTTCAGACATCGAATACTGCAAAGGCCTCATGGAACCGTACCGGGCCGTTT
GCAGAAATAACATCAACTTCTACTATTATACTCTGAGCTGCGCATTTGCATACTGTATGGGCGGTGAGGA
GAGAGCCAAACATGTGCTTTTCGACTATGTGGAGACCTGCGCCGCCCCGGAGACTCGCGGTACCTGCGTC
CTGAGCGGCCATACCTTCTATGACACCTTCGATAAGGCTAGGTACCAGTTCCAAGGGCCTTGCAAAGAGC
TCCTGATGGCCGCAGATTGTTACTGGAACACTTGGGACGTCAAAGTTTCCCATCGGGACGTAGAGAGCTA
CACGGAAGTTGAGAAGGTGACCATCAGGAAGCAGAGTACCGTCGTAGACCTGATCGTCGACGGCAAGCAG
GTAAAGGTAGGAGGCGTGGACGTTAGTATTCCGTATTCTTCTGAAAATACGAGCATCTACTGGCAGGATG
GAGACATTCTGACAACCGCCATCCTTCCAGAAGCTCTGGTGGTGAAGTTTAACTTCAAGCAGCTGCTGGT
AGTGCACATTCGCGACCCATTCGACGGGAAAACCTGTGGGATTTGCGGCAACTACAACCAGGACTCAACT
GACGATTTCTTTGACGCCGAAGGGGCTTGCGCTCTTACCCCAAATCCGCCTGGATGCACCGAAGAGCAAA
AGCCTGAAGCGGAACGGCTGTGCAATTCACTGTTTGATTCTTCAATAGATGAGAAATGCAACGTGTGTTA
CAAACCTGACCGCATCGCACGCTGCATGTATGAGTATTGCCTGAGAGGTCAACAAGGGTTCTGCGATCAC
GCGTGGGAATTTAAGAAAGAATGCTACATAAAGCACGGGGATACATTGGAGGTGCCGCCAGAATGCCAGT
AG
